Addgene plasmid #45873: pCRII-Topo Lhx2
Depositing lab: Jeffrey Macklis. Depositing organization: Harvard University.
Backbone
  Vector backbone: pCRII-Topo
  Backbone manufacturer: Invitrogen
  Backbone size w/o insert (bp): 4000
  Total vector size (bp): 4400
  Vector type: in situ
Growth in bacteria
  Bacterial resistance: Ampicillin, 100 μg/mL
  Growth temperature: 37°C
  Growth strain: DH5alpha
  Copy number: Unknown
Gene/Insert
  Gene/Insert name: Lhx2 in situ probe (alt names: Lhx2; LIM homeobox protein 2)
  Species: M. musculus (mouse)
  Insert size (bp): 406
  Mutation: contains bp# 1809-2217 of NM_010710.3
  GenBank ID: NM_010710
  Entrez Gene: Lhx2 (a.k.a. LH2A, Lh-2, Lim2, ap, apterous)
  Cloning method: TOPO Cloning
  Sequencing primers: 5′ M13 Rev, Sp6; 3′ T7, M13 Forward
Terms and licenses: Academic/Nonprofit Terms; Industry Terms: Not Available to Industry
Depositor comments: For in vitro transcription, use the NotI restriction digest and Sp6 promoter for sense probe generation and the HindIII restriction digest and T7 promoter for antisense probe generation. Please note that Addgene's sequencing results match bp# 1809-2217 of NM_010710.3, not bp# 1807-2215 as indicated on plasmid map. The plasmid functions as described in the associated publication.
How to cite: pCRII-Topo Lhx2 was a gift from Jeffrey Macklis (Addgene plasmid # 45873 ; http://n2t.net/addgene:45873 ; RRID:Addgene_45873)
