[The description below was written by a language model from this plasmid's Addgene catalogue record.]
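Description:
pCRII-Topo Lhx2 is a bacterial cloning plasmid that serves as a template for making riboprobes against mouse Lhx2 (LIM homeobox protein 2) for in situ hybridization. It is built on the commercial pCRII-TOPO backbone of about 4 kb, a vector designed for direct topoisomerase-mediated capture of PCR products, giving a total size of roughly 4.4 kb. The plasmid is propagated in standard E. coli cloning strains under ampicillin selection. The record lists the copy number as unknown, and no feature table is provided, so other backbone elements are not documented here.

The insert is a fragment of about 406 bp from the mouse Lhx2 transcript, corresponding to nucleotides 1809–2217 of the reference mRNA. The depositor notes that repository sequencing supports these coordinates rather than the slightly shifted ones shown on the original plasmid map. The fragment is not an expression cassette and is not meant to produce protein. It sits between opposing Sp6 and T7 phage RNA polymerase promoters, with M13 primer sites further out for sequence verification.

This arrangement allows run-off in vitro transcription of either strand after the plasmid is linearized on the far side of the insert. According to the depositor, cutting with HindIII and transcribing from T7 yields the antisense probe, which detects Lhx2 mRNA. Cutting with NotI and transcribing from Sp6 yields the sense strand, typically used as a negative control. The construct is intended for mapping Lhx2 expression in mouse tissue by in situ hybridization.
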