>Addgene plasmid #45873 | pCRII-Topo Lhx2 | addgene partial sequence | sequence record 65144 | M13pUC-rev 5'-AGCGGATAACAATTTCACACAGG-3'
AGCTATTTAGGTGACACTATAGAATACTCAAGCTATGCATCAAGCTTGGTACCGAGCTCGGATCCACTAG
TAACGGCCGCCAGTGTGCTGGAATTCGCCCTTGATCTCGCCTGGAAACAGAGGGAAAAAAGAATTGTGCG
TCGGGCTAACGCAGCGGTGTGTGCTGAGGAATTACTTGGGAGATATATCTGCAACACAACATTTGTGTCC
CTGTACAGTTTTGTGGACTGAGCGAGGAAAACAACAAATAATTTAAGTTGGCTGAGAGCTTCCGTATTTT
CAAAGACTGCCACGTGCCTTAGGAATACTGTTTTATCTTCATACTTTGGATGAATTGTTCGTTTTTTTTC
CTCTCCCTCTTTTTCTCTCTGTATATTTATGACCAGAGCAAAATGTAAAAAAGGAAAAAACAAAAAATGT
TTGTTACTTTGAATAGTCCTAAAAAGAAAAAGGAAAAAAAAATAAGGAAAAAAAAATCAAATCCCCTCCA
ACGGTCGCTTTCTTGTTTAAGGGCGAATTCTGCAGATATCCATCACACTGGCGGCCGCTCGAGCATGCAT
CTAGAGGGCCCAATTCGCCCTATAGTGAGTCGTATTACAATTCACTGGCCGTCGTTTTACAACGTCGTGA
CTGGGAAAACCCTGGCGTTACCCAACTTAATCGCCTTGCAGCACATCCCCCTTTCGCCAGCTGGCGTAAT
AGCGAAGAGGCCCGCACCGATCGCCCTTCCCAACAGTTGCGCAGCCTGAATGGCGAATGG
[124 nt withheld, positions 761-884]
C
[37 nt withheld, positions 886-922]
